Addgene plasmid #127795: pMH-HT_ygiF-FL
Purpose: Expresses full-length ygiF in E. coli cells
Depositing lab: Michael Hothorn. Depositing organization: University of Geneva. Publication: Molecular characterization of CHAD domains as inorganic polyphosphate-binding modules. Lorenzo-Orts L, Hohmann U, Zhu J, Hothorn M. Life Sci Alliance. 2019 May 27;2(3). pii: 2/3/e201900385. doi: 10.26508/lsa.201900385. Print 2019 Jun. PubMed 31133615.
Backbone
  Vector backbone: pMH-HT
  Backbone manufacturer: Michael Hothorn
  Backbone size w/o insert (bp): 5345
  Total vector size (bp): 6647
  Vector type: Bacterial Expression
Growth in bacteria
  Bacterial resistance: Kanamycin, 50 μg/mL
  Growth temperature: 37°C
  Growth strain: DH5alpha
  Copy number: Low Copy
Gene/Insert
  Gene/Insert name: ygiF (alt name: P30871)
  Species: Escherichia coli
  Insert size (bp): 1302
  Entrez Gene: ygiF (a.k.a. b3054, ECK3044)
  Tag / fusion protein: 6xHis tag + TEV cleavage site (N terminal on insert)
  Cloning method: Gibson Cloning
  Sequencing primers: 5′ TGCGTCCGGCGTAGAGGATCGAGATCT; 3′ CAGCTTCCTTTCGGGCTTTGTTAGCAG
Terms and licenses: Academic/Nonprofit Terms; Industry Terms: Not Available to Industry
How to cite: pMH-HT_ygiF-FL was a gift from Michael Hothorn (Addgene plasmid # 127795 ; http://n2t.net/addgene:127795 ; RRID:Addgene_127795)
