[The description below was written by a language model from this plasmid's Addgene catalogue record and pLannotate feature annotations shown in this document.]
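Description:
pMH-HT_ygiF-FL is a bacterial expression plasmid of about 6.6 kb that produces full-length Escherichia coli YgiF for recombinant protein work. It is built on the pMH-HT backbone, whose annotated features resemble a pET-style layout. These include a ColE1/pBR322-type origin with the bom mobilisation region and the rop gene, which agrees with the low copy number given in the catalogue entry, an f1 phage origin, and an aminoglycoside phosphotransferase gene for kanamycin selection. Short tetracycline-resistance fragments flanking the lacI region appear to be non-functional pBR322 remnants.

The roughly 1.3 kb ygiF coding sequence was inserted by Gibson assembly downstream of a T7 promoter, a lac operator and the phage T7 gene 10 ribosome binding site, and it is followed by a T7 terminator. The plasmid also carries lacI under its own promoter, so transcription is repressed until it is relieved by IPTG or lactose. Expression requires a host that supplies T7 RNA polymerase. The protein is fused at its N-terminus to a polyhistidine tag followed by a TEV protease cleavage site, which allows metal-affinity purification and then removal of the tag. The feature table also shows a second His-tag fragment and a T7 gene 10-derived fragment between the end of ygiF and the terminator. The catalogue lists only the N-terminal tag, so these are probably untranslated backbone remnants, though the record does not confirm this.

YgiF is annotated as an inorganic triphosphatase that hydrolyses triphosphate and, slowly, thiamine triphosphate. The plasmid was deposited with a study characterising CHAD domains as inorganic polyphosphate-binding modules, which suggests it was used to produce protein for biochemical or structural analysis.
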