Features (pLannotate 1.2.2; 21 found; start..end, strand, type, name):
     12..440     +  rep_origin     f1 ori (sequence partly withheld): f1 bacteriophage origin of replication; arrow indicates direction of (+) strand synthesis
    493..550     +  promoter       AmpR promoter (fragment): bla
    559..1374    -  CDS            KanR: aminoglycoside phosphotransferase; aph(3')-Ia; confers resistance to kanamycin in bacteria or G418 (Geneticin®) in eukaryotes
   1496..2084    +  rep_origin     ori: high-copy-number ColE1/pMB1/pBR322/pUC origin of replication
   2270..2409    -  misc_feature   bom: basis of mobility region from pBR322
   2511..2702    -  CDS            rop: Rop protein, which maintains plasmids at low copy number; rop
   2719..3099    +  CDS            YPB1_ECOLX: Protein predicted: Swiss-Prot protein existence level 4. From Escherichia coli.
   3171..3462    -  CDS            TcR (fragment): tetracycline efflux protein; tet; confers resistance to tetracycline
   3477..3498    -  protein_bind   CAP binding site: CAP binding activates transcription in the presence of cAMP. E. coli catabolite activator protein
   3511..4593    -  CDS            lacI: lac repressor; lacI; The lac repressor binds to the lac operator to inhibit transcription in E. coli. This inhibition can be relieved by adding lactose or isopropyl-β-D-thiogalactopyranoside (IPTG).
   4594..4671    -  promoter       lacI promoter: lacI
   4679..4958    -  CDS            TcR (fragment): tetracycline efflux protein; tet; confers resistance to tetracycline
   4980..4998    +  promoter       T7 promoter: promoter for bacteriophage T7 RNA polymerase
   4999..5023    +  protein_bind   lac operator: The lac repressor binds to the lac operator to inhibit transcription in E. coli. This inhibition can be relieved by adding lactose or isopropyl-β-D-thiogalactopyranoside (IPTG). lac repressor encoded by lacI
   5038..5060    +  RBS            RBS: efficient ribosome binding site from bacteriophage T7 gene 10 (Olins and Rangwala, 1989)
   5073..5091    +  CDS            7xHis (fragment): 6xHis affinity tag
   5120..5140    +  CDS            capTEV™ (fragment): composite tag for in vivo biotinylation, TEV protease cleavage, and 6xHis tagging
   5145..6443    +  CDS            ygiF (sequence withheld): 3PASE_ECOLI - Experimental evidence at protein level: Swiss-Prot protein existence level 1. Involved in the hydrolysis of the beta-gamma-phosphoanhydride linkage of triphosphate-containing substrates (inorganic or nucleoside- linked). Catalyzes the hydrolysis of inorganic triphosphate (PPPi), which could be cytotoxic because of its high affinity for calcium ion, thereby interfering with calcium signaling. It also hydrolyzes slowly thiamine triphosphate (ThTP). YgiF is a specific PPPase, but it contributes only marginally to the total PPPase activity in E.coli, where the main enzyme responsible
   6487..6504    +  CDS            9xHis (fragment): 9xHis affinity tag
   6514..6563    +  CDS            SET1 (fragment): solubility-enhancement tag derived from T7 phage gene 10B
   6571..6618    +  terminator     T7 terminator: transcription terminator for bacteriophage T7 RNA polymerase
>Addgene plasmid #127795 | pMH-HT_ygiF-FL | addgene full sequence | sequence record 249768 | Addgene NGS Result
TGGCGAATGGG
[124 nt withheld, positions 12-135]
C
[91 nt withheld, positions 137-227]
A
[49 nt withheld, positions 229-277]
CCTTTGACGTTGGAGTCCACGTTCTTT
[37 nt withheld, positions 305-341]
ACCCTATCTCGGTCTATTCTTTTGATTTATAAGGGATTTTGCCGATTTCGGCCTATTGGTTAAAAAATGA
GCTGATTTAACAAAAATTTAACGCGAATTTTAACAAAATATTAACGCTTACAATTTAGGTGGCACTTTTC
GGGGAAATGTGCGCGGAACCCCTATTTGTTTATTTTTCTAAATACATTCAAATATGTATCCGCTCATGAA
TTAATTCTTAGAAAAACTCATCGAGCATCAAATGAAACTGCAATTTATTCATATCAGGATTATCAATACC
ATATTTTTGAAAAAGCCGTTTCTGTAATGAAGGAGAAAACTCACCGAGGCAGTTCCATAGGATGGCAAGA
TCCTGGTATCGGTCTGCGATTCCGACTCGTCCAACATCAATACAACCTATTAATTTCCCCTCGTCAAAAA
TAAGGTTATCAAGTGAGAAATCACCATGAGTGACGACTGAATCCGGTGAGAATGGCAAAAGTTTATGCAT
TTCTTTCCAGACTTGTTCAACAGGCCAGCCATTACGCTCGTCATCAAAATCACTCGCATCAACCAAACCG
TTATTCATTCGTGATTGCGCCTGAGCGAGACGAAATACGCGATCGCTGTTAAAAGGACAATTACAAACAG
GAATCGAATGCAACCGGCGCAGGAACACTGCCAGCGCATCAACAATATTTTCACCTGAATCAGGATATTC
TTCTAATACCTGGAATGCTGTTTTCCCGGGGATCGCAGTGGTGAGTAACCATGCATCATCAGGAGTACGG
ATAAAATGCTTGATGGTCGGAAGAGGCATAAATTCCGTCAGCCAGTTTAGTCTGACCATCTCATCTGTAA
CATCATTGGCAACGCTACCTTTGCCATGTTTCAGAAACAACTCTGGCGCATCGGGCTTCCCATACAATCG
ATAGATTGTCGCACCTGATTGCCCGACATTATCGCGAGCCCATTTATACCCATATAAATCAGCATCCATG
TTGGAATTTAATCGCGGCCTAGAGCAAGACGTTTCCCGTTGAATATGGCTCATAACACCCCTTGTATTAC
TGTTTATGTAAGCAGACAGTTTTATTGTTCATGACCAAAATCCCTTAACGTGAGTTTTCGTTCCACTGAG
CGTCAGACCCCGTAGAAAAGATCAAAGGATCTTCTTGAGATCCTTTTTTTCTGCGCGTAATCTGCTGCTT
GCAAACAAAAAAACCACCGCTACCAGCGGTGGTTTGTTTGCCGGATCAAGAGCTACCAACTCTTTTTCCG
AAGGTAACTGGCTTCAGCAGAGCGCAGATACCAAATACTGTCCTTCTAGTGTAGCCGTAGTTAGGCCACC
ACTTCAAGAACTCTGTAGCACCGCCTACATACCTCGCTCTGCTAATCCTGTTACCAGTGGCTGCTGCCAG
TGGCGATAAGTCGTGTCTTACCGGGTTGGACTCAAGACGATAGTTACCGGATAAGGCGCAGCGGTCGGGC
TGAACGGGGGGTTCGTGCACACAGCCCAGCTTGGAGCGAACGACCTACACCGAACTGAGATACCTACAGC
GTGAGCTATGAGAAAGCGCCACGCTTCCCGAAGGGAGAAAGGCGGACAGGTATCCGGTAAGCGGCAGGGT
CGGAACAGGAGAGCGCACGAGGGAGCTTCCAGGGGGAAACGCCTGGTATCTTTATAGTCCTGTCGGGTTT
CGCCACCTCTGACTTGAGCGTCGATTTTTGTGATGCTCGTCAGGGGGGCGGAGCCTATGGAAAAACGCCA
GCAACGCGGCCTTTTTACGGTTCCTGGCCTTTTGCTGGCCTTTTGCTCACATGTTCTTTCCTGCGTTATC
CCCTGATTCTGTGGATAACCGTATTACCGCCTTTGAGTGAGCTGATACCGCTCGCCGCAGCCGAACGACC
GAGCGCAGCGAGTCAGTGAGCGAGGAAGCGGAAGAGCGCCTGATGCGGTATTTTCTCCTTACGCATCTGT
GCGGTATTTCACACCGCAATGGTGCACTCTCAGTACAATCTGCTCTGATGCCGCATAGTTAAGCCAGTAT
ACACTCCGCTATCGCTACGTGACTGGGTCATGGCTGCGCCCCGACACCCGCCAACACCCGCTGACGCGCC
CTGACGGGCTTGTCTGCTCCCGGCATCCGCTTACAGACAAGCTGTGACCGTCTCCGGGAGCTGCATGTGT
CAGAGGTTTTCACCGTCATCACCGAAACGCGCGAGGCAGCTGCGGTAAAGCTCATCAGCGTGGTCGTGAA
GCGATTCACAGATGTCTGCCTGTTCATCCGCGTCCAGCTCGTTGAGTTTCTCCAGAAGCGTTAATGTCTG
GCTTCTGATAAAGCGGGCCATGTTAAGGGCGGTTTTTTCCTGTTTGGTCACTGATGCCTCCGTGTAAGGG
GGATTTCTGTTCATGGGGGTAATGATACCGATGAAACGAGAGAGGATGCTCACGATACGGGTTACTGATG
ATGAACATGCCCGGTTACTGGAACGTTGTGAGGGTAAACAACTGGCGGTATGGATGCGGCGGGACCAGAG
AAAAATCACTCAGGGTCAATGCCAGCGCTTCGTTAATACAGATGTAGGTGTTCCACAGGGTAGCCAGCAG
CATCCTGCGATGCAGATCCGGAACATAATGGTGCAGGGCGCTGACTTCCGCGTTTCCAGACTTTACGAAA
CACGGAAACCGAAGACCATTCATGTTGTTGCTCAGGTCGCAGACGTTTTGCAGCAGCAGTCGCTTCACGT
TCGCTCGCGTATCGGTGATTCATTCTGCTAACCAGTAAGGCAACCCCGCCAGCCTAGCCGGGTCCTCAAC
GACAGGAGCACGATCATGCGCACCCGTGGGGCCGCCATGCCGGCGATAATGGCCTGCTTCTCGCCGAAAC
GTTTGGTGGCGGGACCAGTGACGAAGGCTTGAGCGAGGGCGTGCAAGATTCCGAATACCGCAAGCGACAG
GCCGATCATCGTCGCGCTCCAGCGAAAGCGGTCCTCGCCGAAAATGACCCAGAGCGCTGCCGGCACCTGT
CCTACGAGTTGCATGATAAAGAAGACAGTCATAAGTGCGGCGACGATAGTCATGCCCCGCGCCCACCGGA
AGGAGCTGACTGGGTTGAAGGCTCTCAAGGGCATCGGTCGAGATCCCGGTGCCTAATGAGTGAGCTAACT
TACATTAATTGCGTTGCGCTCACTGCCCGCTTTCCAGTCGGGAAACCTGTCGTGCCAGCTGCATTAATGA
ATCGGCCAACGCGCGGGGAGAGGCGGTTTGCGTATTGGGCGCCAGGGTGGTTTTTCTTTTCACCAGTGAG
ACGGGCAACAGCTGATTGCCCTTCACCGCCTGGCCCTGAGAGAGTTGCAGCAAGCGGTCCACGCTGGTTT
GCCCCAGCAGGCGAAAATCCTGTTTGATGGTGGTTAACGGCGGGATATAACATGAGCTGTCTTCGGTATC
GTCGTATCCCACTACCGAGATATCCGCACCAACGCGCAGCCCGGACTCGGTAATGGCGCGCATTGCGCCC
AGCGCCATCTGATCGTTGGCAACCAGCATCGCAGTGGGAACGATGCCCTCATTCAGCATTTGCATGGTTT
GTTGAAAACCGGACATGGCACTCCAGTCGCCTTCCCGTTCCGCTATCGGCTGAATTTGATTGCGAGTGAG
ATATTTATGCCAGCCAGCCAGACGCAGACGCGCCGAGACAGAACTTAATGGGCCCGCTAACAGCGCGATT
TGCTGGTGACCCAATGCGACCAGATGCTCCACGCCCAGTCGCGTACCGTCTTCATGGGAGAAAATAATAC
TGTTGATGGGTGTCTGGTCAGAGACATCAAGAAATAACGCCGGAACATTAGTGCAGGCAGCTTCCACAGC
AATGGCATCCTGGTCATCCAGCGGATAGTTAATGATCAGCCCACTGACGCGTTGCGCGAGAAGATTGTGC
ACCGCCGCTTTACAGGCTTCGACGCCGCTTCGTTCTACCATCGACACCACCACGCTGGCACCCAGTTGAT
CGGCGCGAGATTTAATCGCCGCGACAATTTGCGACGGCGCGTGCAGGGCCAGACTGGAGGTGGCAACGCC
AATCAGCAACGACTGTTTGCCCGCCAGTTGTTGTGCCACGCGGTTGGGAATGTAATTCAGCTCCGCCATC
GCCGCTTCCACTTTTTCCCGCGTTTTCGCAGAAACGTGGCTGGCCTGGTTCACCACGCGGGAAACGGTCT
GATAAGAGACACCGGCATACTCTGCGACATCGTATAACGTTACTGGTTTCACATTCACCACCCTGAATTG
ACTCTCTTCCGGGCGCTATCATGCCATACCGCGAAAGGTTTTGCGCCATTCGATGGTGTCCGGGATCTCG
ACGCTCTCCCTTATGCGACTCCTGCATTAGGAAGCAGCCCAGTAGTAGGTTGAGGCCGTTGAGCACCGCC
GCCGCAAGGAATGGTGCATGCAAGGAGATGGCGCCCAACAGTCCCCCGGCCACGGGGCCTGCCACCATAC
CCACGCCGAAACAAGCGCTCATGAGCCCGAAGTGGCGAGCCCGATCTTCCCCATCGGTGATGTCGGCGAT
ATAGGCGCCAGCAACCGCACCTGTGGCGCCGGTGATGCCGGCCACGATGCGTCCGGCGTAGAGGATCGAG
ATCTCGATCCCGCGAAATTAATACGACTCACTATAGGGGAATTGTGAGCGGATAACAATTCCCCTCTAGA
AATAATTTTGTTTAACTTTAAGAAGGAGATATACCATGAAACATCACCATCACCATCACCCCATGAGCGA
TTACGACATCCCCACTACTGAGAATCTTTATTTTCAGGGCGCC
[1299 nt withheld, positions 5145-6443]
TAAGAATTCGAGCTCCGTCGACAAGCTTGCGGCCGCACTCGAGCACCACCACCACCACCACTGAGATCCG
GCTGCTAACAAAGCCCGAAAGGAAGCTGAGTTGGCTGCTGCCACCGCTGAGCAATAACTAGCATAACCCC
TTGGGGCCTCTAAACGGGTCTTGAGGGGTTTTTTGCTGAAAGGAGGAACTATATCCGGAT
